>Addgene plasmid #110974 | PF3D7_0511400-COMP-blac-flag-his | depositor full sequence | sequence record 208700 | PF3D7_0511400-COMP-blac-flag-his sequence 8578 bps
CTCGAGAAAGGCGTCTAACCAGTCACAGTCGCAAGGTAGGCTGAGCACCGTGGCGGGCGGCAGCGGGTGG
CGGTCGGGGTTGTTTCTGGCGGAGGTGCTGCTGATGATGTAATTAAAGTAGGCGGTCTTGAGACGGCGGA
TGGTCGAGGTGAGGTGTGGCAGGCTTGAGATCCAGCTGTTGGGGTGAGTACTCCCTCTCAAAAGCGGGCA
TTACTTCTGCGCTAAGATTGTCAGTTTCCAAAAACGAGGAGGATTTGATATTCACCTGGCCCGATCTGGC
CATACACTTGAGTGACAATGACATCCACTTTGCCTTTCTCTCCACAGGTGTCCACTCCCAGGTCCAAGTT
TGCCACCATGGAGTTTCAGACCCAGGTACTCATGTCCCTGCTGCTCTGCATGTCTGGTGCGGCCGCCAGC
GACACCTTCCGGGTGTTCGAGGACTTCGACGTGCGGCGGAAGAACAAGATCTGGTGCTGCAACCTGAACC
ACGAGAAGTCCTACTTCCACAACAAGGCCATCAACACCGCCTACAAGAACCGGGTGCTGAAAGAGAGCAT
CCTGCTGAACCTGGACCTGGACATGAAGAAGTACAAGGACAACATCATCACCCGGAAAAAGACCCCTGAG
AACATCTACAAAGAGATCTACGAGAACAACTACGAGATGAAGTACGACGAGGACATCCCCAACAACATGG
CCGAGGAAAAGCGCGACGAGAAAGAAGTGATCGAGCACCTGGAAATCGACGAGAAGAACGGCAAGCAGTA
CAAGAGCGACATCAACAAGCCCGTGTCCCTGAGCCACCTGAAGCAGTATAAGAATATCTATGTGAACAAC
AACAATAAGATCAACAAGAAGAAGTCCATCGACAAGCACCTCCCCAGCTACAACCTGGAACGCAAGAACA
ACAAGTACCTGAACTTCCTGCTGGTGGACAACCGGAACGAGGCCTACACCTTCATGGTGCCTATGAAGTT
CTACATCAATCACGAGATGTACAATATCGCCGACGAAGAGTACAACAAGCTGATGGAAGATAACAGCGTG
GACGTCTACCTGAACAACATCCTGGTCGAGTATAAGTACGAGAACTTCGAGATCAAAGAGGGCGAGGTCG
ACGGGGAGGTGGAAGGCGAGGGCGAAGTGGAAGGTGAAGTCGAGGGAGAGGTCAAAGGCAAGGTGGTGGA
AGGGATCGAGAACAATATGAACGAGGAAGAGAAGTATAACAAGGATAACAAAGACAAAGAGAACCAGATC
AACAGCAACGGCCAGGACGAGAACACCGAGTTCCAGGAAAACGACAACAACGACGCCGTGATCATGAAGT
ACACCGGCGCGCCGTCGACCTCCATCACGGCCTATAAGAGTGAGGGGGAGTCAGCGGAGTTCTCCTTCCC
ACTCAACCTTGGAGAGGAAAGCCTGCAGGGAGAGTTGAGATGGAAGGCAGAGAAGGCTCCTTCTTCCCAG
TCCTGGATCACCTTCTCCCTAAAGAACCAAAAGGTGTCTGTGCAGAAGTCTACTAGCAACCCCAAGTTCC
AGCTGTCCGAAACGCTCCCACTCACCCTTCAGATACCCCAGGTCTCCCTTCAGTTTGCTGGTTCTGGCAA
CCTGACCCTGACTCTGGACAGAGGGATACTGTATCAGGAAGTGAACCTGGTGGTGATGAAAGTGACTCAG
CCCGACAGCAACACTTTGACCTGTGAGGTGATGGGACCCACCTCACCCAAGATGAGACTGATCTTGAAGC
AGGAGAATCAGGAGGCCAGGGTCTCCAGGCAGGAGAAAGTGATTCAAGTGCAGGCCCCTGAAGCAGGGGT
GTGGCAATGTCTACTGAGTGAAGGTGAAGAGGTCAAGATGGACTCCAAGATCCAGGTTTTATCCAAAGGG
TTGAATTCCGGCGGCGGCTCCGGAGGCGGTACCGGTGGCGGCGACCTAGCCCCACAGATGCTTCGAGAAC
TCCAGGAGACTAATGCGGCGCTGCAAGACGTGAGAGAGCTCTTGCGACAGCAGGTCAAGGAGATCACCTT
CCTGAAGAATACGGTGATGGAATGTGACGCCTGCGGTCTAGACAGAAACCTGCCTCCACTAGCACCTCTG
GGCCCACACCCAGAAACGCTGGTGAAAGTAAAAGATGCTGAAGATCAGTTGGGTGCACGAGTGGGTTACA
TCGAACTGGATCTCAACAGCGGTAAGATCCTTGAGAGTTTTCGCCCCGAAGAACGTTTTCCAATGATGAG
CACTTTTAAAGTTCTGCTATGTGGCGCGGTATTATCCCGTATTGACGCCGGGCAAGAGCAACTCGGTCGC
CGCATACACTATTCTCAGAATGACTTGGTTGAGTACTCACCAGTCACAGAAAAGCATCTTACGGATGGCA
TGACAGTAAGAGAATTATGCAGTGCTGCCATAACCATGAGTGATAACACTGCGGCCAACTTACTTCTGAC
AACGATCGGAGGACCGAAGGAGCTAACCGCTTTTTTGCACAACATGGGGGATCATGTAACTCGCCTTGAT
CGTTGGGAACCGGAGCTGAATGAAGCCATACCAAACGACGAGCGTGACACCACGATGCCTGTAGCAATGG
CAACAACGTTGCGCAAACTATTAACTGGCGAACTACTTACTCTAGCTTCCCGGCAACAATTAATAGACTG
GATGGAGGCGGATAAAGTTGCAGGACCACTTCTGCGCTCGGCCCTTCCGGCTGGCTGGTTTATTGCTGAT
AAATCTGGAGCCGGTGAGCGTGGGTCTCGCGGTATCATTGCAGCACTGGGGCCAGATGGTAAGCCCTCCC
GTATCGTAGTTATCTACACGACGGGGAGTCAGGCAACTATGGATGAACGAAATAGACAGATCGCTGAGAT
AGGTGCCTCACTGATTAAGCATTGGGGCCCTGACTACAAAGACCATGACGGTGATTATAAAGATCATGAC
ATCGATTACAAGGATGACGATGACAAGGGCCCTCACCACCACCATCACCACTAATTAATTAAGGATCCCC
CGACCTCGACCTCTGGCTAATAAAGGAAATTTATTTTCATTGCAATAGTGTGTTGGAATTTTTTGTGTCT
CTCACTCGGAAGGACATATGGGAGGGCAAATCATTTGGTCGAGATCCCTCGGAGATCTCTAGCTAGAGGA
TCGATCCCCGCCCCGGACGAACTAAACCTGACTACGACATCTCTGCCCCTTCTTCGCGGGGCAGTGCATG
TAATCCCTTCAGTTGGTTGGTACAACTTGCCAACTGGGCCCTGTTCCACATGTGACACGGGGGGGGACCA
AACACAAAGGGGTTCTCTGACTGTAGTTGACATCCTTATAAATGGATGTGCACATTTGCCAACACTGAGT
GGCTTTCATCCTGGAGCAGACTTTGCAGTCTGTGGACTGCAACACAACATTGCCTTTATGTGTAACTCTT
GGCTGAAGCTCTTACACCAATGCTGGGGGACATGTACCTCCCAGGGGCCCAGGAAGACTACGGGAGGCTA
CACCAACGTCAATCAGAGGGGCCTGTGTAGCTACCGATAAGCGGACCCTCAAGAGGGCATTAGCAATAGT
GTTTATAAGGCCCCCTTGTTAACCCTAAACGGGTAGCATATGCTTCCCGGGTAGTAGTATATACTATCCA
GACTAACCCTAATTCAATAGCATATGTTACCCAACGGGAAGCATATGCTATCGAATTAGGGTTAGTAAAA
GGGTCCTAAGGAACAGCGATATCTCCCACCCCATGAGCTGTCACGGTTTTATTTACATGGGGTCAGGATT
CCACGAGGGTAGTGAACCATTTTAGTCACAAGGGCAGTGGCTGAAGATCAAGGAGCGGGCAGTGAACTCT
CCTGAATCTTCGCCTGCTTCTTCATTCTCCTTCGTTTAGCTAATAGAATAACTGCTGAGTTGTGAACAGT
AAGGTGTATGTGAGGTGCTCGAAAACAAGGTTTCAGGTGACGCCCCCAGAATAAAATTTGGACGGGGGGT
TCAGTGGTGGCATTGTGCTATGACACCAATATAACCCTCACAAACCCCTTGGGCAATAAATACTAGTGTA
GGAATGAAACATTCTGAATATCTTTAACAATAGAAATCCATGGGGTGGGGACAAGCCGTAAAGACTGGAT
GTCCATCTCACACGAATTTATGGCTATGGGCAACACATAATCCTAGTGCAATATGATACTGGGGTTATTA
AGATGTGTCCCAGGCAGGGACCAAGACAGGTGAACCATGTTGTTACACTCTATTTGTAACAAGGGGAAAG
AGAGTGGACGCCGACAGCAGCGGACTCCACTGGTTGTCTCTAACACCCCCGAAAATTAAACGGGGCTCCA
CGCCAATGGGGCCCATAAACAAAGACAAGTGGCCACTCTTTTTTTTGAAATTGTGGAGTGGGGGCACGCG
TCAGCCCCCACACGCCGCCCTGCGGTTTTGGACTGTAAAATAAGGGTGTAATAACTTGGCTGATTGTAAC
CCCGCTAACCACTGCGGTCAAACCACTTGCCCACAAAACCACTAATGGCACCCCGGGGAATACCTGCATA
AGTAGGTGGGCGGGCCAAGATAGGGGCGCGATTGCTGCGATCTGGAGGACAAATTACACACACTTGCGCC
TGAGCGCCAAGCACAGGGTTGTTGGTCCTCATATTCACGAGGTCGCTGAGAGCACGGTGGGCTAATGTTG
CCATGGGTAGCATATACTACCCAAATATCTGGATAGCATATGCTATCCTAATCTATATCTGGGTAGCATA
GGCTATCCTAATCTATATCTGGGTAGCATATGCTATCCTAATCTATATCTGGGTAGTATATGCTATCCTA
ATTTATATCTGGGTAGCATAGGCTATCCTAATCTATATCTGGGTAGCATATGCTATCCTAATCTATATCT
GGGTAGTATATGCTATCCTAATCTGTATCCGGGTAGCATATGCTATCCTAATAGAGATTAGGGTAGTATA
TGCTATCCTAATTTATATCTGGGTAGCATATACTACCCAAATATCTGGATAGCATATGCTATCCTAATCT
ATATCTGGGTAGCATATGCTATCCTAATCTATATCTGGGTAGCATAGGCTATCCTAATCTATATCTGGGT
AGCATATGCTATCCTAATCTATATCTGGGTAGTATATGCTATCCTAATTTATATCTGGGTAGCATAGGCT
ATCCTAATCTATATCTGGGTAGCATATGCTATCCTAATCTATATCTGGGTAGTATATGCTATCCTAATCT
GTATCCGGGTAGCATATGCTATCCTCATGATAAGCTGTCAAACATGAGAATTTTCTTGAAGACGAAAGGG
CCTCGTGATACGCCTATTTTTATAGGTTAATGTCATGATAATAATGGTTTCTTAGACGTCAGGTGGCACT
TTTCGGGGAAATGTGCGCGGAACCCCTATTTGTTTATTTTTCTAAATACATTCAAATATGTATCCGCTCA
TGAGACAATAACCCTGATAAATGCTTCAATAATATTGAAAAAGGAAGAGTATGAGTATTCAACATTTCCG
TGTCGCCCTTATTCCCTTTTTTGCGGCATTTTGCCTTCCTGTTTTTGCTCACCCAGAAACGCTGGTGAAA
GTAAAAGATGCTGAAGATCAGTTGGGTGCACGAGTGGGTTACATCGAACTGGATCTCAACAGCGGTAAGA
TCCTTGAGAGTTTTCGCCCCGAAGAACGTTTTCCAATGATGAGCACTTTTAAAGTTCTGCTATGTGGCGC
GGTATTATCCCGTGTTGACGCCGGGCAAGAGCAACTCGGTCGCCGCATACACTATTCTCAGAATGACTTG
GTTGAGTACTCACCAGTCACAGAAAAGCATCTTACGGATGGCATGACAGTAAGAGAATTATGCAGTGCTG
CCATAACCATGAGTGATAACACTGCGGCCAACTTACTTCTGACAACGATCGGAGGACCGAAGGAGCTAAC
CGCTTTTTTGCACAACATGGGGGATCATGTAACTCGCCTTGATCGTTGGGAACCGGAGCTGAATGAAGCC
ATACCAAACGACGAGCGTGACACCACGATGCCTGCAGCAATGGCAACAACGTTGCGCAAACTATTAACTG
GCGAACTACTTACTCTAGCTTCCCGGCAACAATTAATAGACTGGATGGAGGCGGATAAAGTTGCAGGACC
ACTTCTGCGCTCGGCCCTTCCGGCTGGCTGGTTTATTGCTGATAAATCTGGAGCCGGTGAGCGTGGGTCT
CGCGGTATCATTGCAGCACTGGGGCCAGATGGTAAGCCCTCCCGTATCGTAGTTATCTACACGACGGGGA
GTCAGGCAACTATGGATGAACGAAATAGACAGATCGCTGAGATAGGTGCCTCACTGATTAAGCATTGGTA
ACTGTCAGACCAAGTTTACTCATATATACTTTAGATTGATTTAAAACTTCATTTTTAATTTAAAAGGATC
TAGGTGAAGATCCTTTTTGATAATCTCATGACCAAAATCCCTTAACGTGAGTTTTCGTTCCACTGAGCGT
CAGACCCCGTAGAAAAGATCAAAGGATCTTCTTGAGATCCTTTTTTTCTGCGCGTAATCTGCTGCTTGCA
AACAAAAAAACCACCGCTACCAGCGGTGGTTTGTTTGCCGGATCAAGAGCTACCAACTCTTTTTCCGAAG
GTAACTGGCTTCAGCAGAGCGCAGATACCAAATACTGTTCTTCTAGTGTAGCCGTAGTTAGGCCACCACT
TCAAGAACTCTGTAGCACCGCCTACATACCTCGCTCTGCTAATCCTGTTACCAGTGGCTGCTGCCAGTGG
CGATAAGTCGTGTCTTACCGGGTTGGACTCAAGACGATAGTTACCGGATAAGGCGCAGCGGTCGGGCTGA
ACGGGGGGTTCGTGCACACAGCCCAGCTTGGAGCGAACGACCTACACCGAACTGAGATACCTACAGCGTG
AGCTATGAGAAAGCGCCACGCTTCCCGAAGGGAGAAAGGCGGACAGGTATCCGGTAAGCGGCAGGGTCGG
AACAGGAGAGCGCACGAGGGAGCTTCCAGGGGGAAACGCCTGGTATCTTTATAGTCCTGTCGGGTTTCGC
CACCTCTGACTTGAGCGTCGATTTTTGTGATGCTCGTCAGGGGGGCGGAGCCTATGGAAAAACGCCAGCA
ACGCGGCCTTTTTACGGTTCCTGGCCTTTTGCTGGCCTTTTGCTCACATGTTCTTTCCTGCGTTATCCCC
TGATTCTGTGGATAACCGTATTACCGCCTTTGAGTGAGCTGATACCGCTCGCCGCAGCCGAACGACCGAG
CGCAGCGAGTCAGTGAGCGAGGAAGCGGAAGAGCGCCCAATACGCAAACCGCCTCTCCCCGCGCGTTGGC
CGATTCATTAATGCAGCTGGCACGACAGGTTTCCCGACTGGAAAGCGGGCAGTGAGCGCAACGCAATTAA
TGTGAGTTAGCTCACTCATTAGGCACCCCAGGCTTTACACTTTATGCTTCCGGCTCGTATGTTGTGTGGA
ATTGTGAGCGGATAACAATTTCACACAGGAAACAGCTATGACCATGATTACGCCAAGCTCTAGCTAGAGG
TCGACCAATTCTCATGTTTGACAGCTTATCATCGCAGATCCGGGCAACGTTGTTGCCATTGCTGCAGGCG
CAGAACTGGTAGGTATGGAAGATCTATACATTGAATCAATATTGGCAATTAGCCATATTAGTCATTGGTT
ATATAGCATAAATCAATATTGGCTATTGGCCATTGCATACGTTGTATCTATATCATAATATGTACATTTA
TATTGGCTCATGTCCAATATGACCGCCATGTTGACATTGATTATTGACTAGTTATTAATAGTAATCAATT
ACGGGGTCATTAGTTCATAGCCCATATATGGAGTTCCGCGTTACATAACTTACGGTAAATGGCCCGCCTG
GCTGACCGCCCAACGACCCCCGCCCATTGACGTCAATAATGACGTATGTTCCCATAGTAACGCCAATAGG
GACTTTCCATTGACGTCAATGGGTGGAGTATTTACGGTAAACTGCCCACTTGGCAGTACATCAAGTGTAT
CATATGCCAAGTCCGCCCCCTATTGACGTCAATGACGGTAAATGGCCCGCCTGGCATTATGCCCAGTACA
TGACCTTACGGGACTTTCCTACTTGGCAGTACATCTACGTATTAGTCATCGCTATTACCATGGTGATGCG
GTTTTGGCAGTACACCAATGGGCGTGGATAGCGGTTTGACTCACGGGGATTTCCAAGTCTCCACCCCATT
GACGTCAATGGGAGTTTGTTTTGGCACCAAAATCAACGGGACTTTCCAAAATGTCGTAATAACCCCGCCC
CGTTGACGCAAATGGGCGGTAGGCGTGTACGGTGGGAGGTCTATATAAGCAGAGCTCGTTTAGTGAACCG
TCAGATCCTCACTCTCTTCCGCATCGCTGTCTGCGAGGGCCAGCTGTTGGGCTCGCGGTTGAGGACAAAC
TCTTCGCGGTCTTTCCAGTACTCTTGGATCGGAAACCCGTCGGCCTCCGAACGGTACTCCGCCACCGAGG
GACCTGAGCGAGTCCGCATCGACCGGATCGGAAAACCT
Features (pLannotate 1.2.2; 21 found; start..end, strand, type, name):
    184..273     +  intron         chimeric intron (fragment): chimera between introns from adenovirus and immunoglobulin heavy chain genes
    292..338     +  CDS            IgH signal sequence (fragment): signal sequence from the mouse immunoglobulin heavy chain variable region
   1336..1896    +  CDS            Cd4 (fragment): CD4_RAT - Experimental evidence at protein level: Swiss-Prot protein existence level 1. Integral membrane glycoprotein that plays an essential role in the immune response and serves multiple functions in responses against both external and internal offenses. In T-cells, functions primarily as a coreceptor for MHC class II molecule:peptide complex. The antigens presented by class II peptides are derived from extracellular proteins while class I peptides are derived from cytosolic proteins. Interacts simultaneously with the T-cell receptor (TCR) and the MHC class II presented by antigen presenti
   1933..2100    +  CDS            COMP (fragment): COMP_HUMAN - Experimental evidence at protein level: Swiss-Prot protein existence level 1. May play a role in the structural integrity of cartilage via its interaction with other extracellular matrix proteins such as the collagens and fibronectin. Can mediate the interaction of chondrocytes with the cartilage extracellular matrix through interaction with cell surface integrin receptors. Could play a role in the pathogenesis of osteoarthritis. Potent suppressor of apoptosis in both primary chondrocytes and transformed cells. Suppresses apoptosis by blocking the activation of caspase-3 and by in
   2108..2895    +  CDS            bla(M) (fragment): β-lactamase lacking the signal sequence; bla(M); allows cytosolic expression of β-lactamase
   2902..2967    +  CDS            3xFLAG: three tandem FLAG® epitope tags, followed by an enterokinase cleavage site
   3029..3084    +  polyA_signal   β-globin poly(A) signal: rabbit β-globin polyadenylation signal (Gil and Proudfoot, 1987)
   3598..5279    -  rep_origin     oriP (fragment): Epstein-Barr virus oriP replication origin (Yates et al., 2000)
   5406..5510    +  promoter       AmpR promoter: bla
   5511..6371    +  CDS            AmpR: β-lactamase; bla; confers resistance to ampicillin, carbenicillin, and related antibiotics
   6542..7130    +  rep_origin     ori: high-copy-number ColE1/pMB1/pBR322/pUC origin of replication
   7313..7405    +  CDS            lacI (fragment): lac repressor; lacI; The lac repressor binds to the lac operator to inhibit transcription in E. coli. This inhibition can be relieved by adding lactose or isopropyl-β-D-thiogalactopyranoside (IPTG).
   7418..7439    +  protein_bind   CAP binding site: CAP binding activates transcription in the presence of cAMP. E. coli catabolite activator protein
   7454..7484    +  promoter       lac promoter: promoter for the E. coli lac operon
   7492..7508    +  protein_bind   lac operator: The lac repressor binds to the lac operator to inhibit transcription in E. coli. This inhibition can be relieved by adding lactose or isopropyl-β-D-thiogalactopyranoside (IPTG). lac repressor encoded by lacI
   7578..7594    +  promoter       tet promoter (fragment): E. coli promoter for tetracycline efflux protein gene
   7604..7629    -  CDS            bla(M) (fragment): β-lactamase lacking the signal sequence; bla(M); allows cytosolic expression of β-lactamase
   7803..8182    +  enhancer       CMV enhancer: human cytomegalovirus immediate early enhancer
   8184..8383    +  promoter       CMV promoter: human cytomegalovirus (CMV) immediate early promoter
   8451..8489    +  misc_feature   Ad SA (fragment): adenovirus major late transcript splice acceptor (Friedrich and Soriano, 1991)
   8522..153     -  CDS            PTP (fragment) (across the origin): TERM_ADE02 - Experimental evidence at protein level: Swiss-Prot protein existence level 1. Protein covalently bound to the viral DNA that acts as a primer for viral genomic replication by DNA strand displacement. Assembles on the viral origin of replication in an initiation complex with viral polymerase, DBP, host NFIA and host POU2F1/OCT1. During initiation, the polymerase covalently couples the first dCTP with Ser- 580 of pTP. The terminal protein stimulates the template activity over 20 fold compared to protein-free templates. Neo-synthesized viral genomes are linked to two preterminal prot
