>Addgene plasmid #110974 | PF3D7_0511400-COMP-blac-flag-his | addgene full sequence | sequence record 224273 | Addgene NGS Result
CTCGAGAAAGGCGTCTAACCAGTCACAGTCGCAAGGTAGGCTGAGCACCGTGGCGGGCGGCAGCGGGTGG
CGGTCGGGGTTGTTTCTGGCGGAGGTGCTGCTGATGATGTAATTAAAGTAGGCGGTCTTGAGACGGCGGA
TGGTCGAGGTGAGGTGTGGCAGGCTTGAGATCCAGCTGTTGGGGTGAGTACTCCCTCTCAAAAGCGGGCA
TTACTTCTGCGCTAAGATTGTCAGTTTCCAAAAACGAGGAGGATTTGATATTCACCTGGCCCGATCTGGC
CATACACTTGAGTGACAATGACATCCACTTTGCCTTTCTCTCCACAGGTGTCCACTCCCAGGTCCAAGTT
TGCCACCATGGAGTTTCAGACCCAGGTACTCATGTCCCTGCTGCTCTGCATGTCTGGTGCGGCCGCCAGC
GACACCTTCCGGGTGTTCGAGGACTTCGACGTGCGGCGGAAGAACAAGATCTGGTGCTGCAACCTGAACC
ACGAGAAGTCCTACTTCCACAACAAGGCCATCAACACCGCCTACAAGAACCGGGTGCTGAAAGAGAGCAT
CCTGCTGAACCTGGACCTGGACATGAAGAAGTACAAGGACAACATCATCACCCGGAAAAAGACCCCTGAG
AACATCTACAAAGAGATCTACGAGAACAACTACGAGATGAAGTACGACGAGGACATCCCCAACAACATGG
CCGAGGAAAAGCGCGACGAGAAAGAAGTGATCGAGCACCTGGAAATCGACGAGAAGAACGGCAAGCAGTA
CAAGAGCGACATCAACAAGCCCGTGTCCCTGAGCCACCTGAAGCAGTATAAGAATATCTATGTGAACAAC
AACAATAAGATCAACAAGAAGAAGTCCATCGACAAGCACCTCCCCAGCTACAACCTGGAACGCAAGAACA
ACAAGTACCTGAACTTCCTGCTGGTGGACAACCGGAACGAGGCCTACACCTTCATGGTGCCTATGAAGTT
CTACATCAATCACGAGATGTACAATATCGCCGACGAAGAGTACAACAAGCTGATGGAAGATAACAGCGTG
GACGTCTACCTGAACAACATCCTGGTCGAGTATAAGTACGAGAACTTCGAGATCAAAGAGGGCGAGGTCG
ACGGGGAGGTGGAAGGCGAGGGCGAAGTGGAAGGTGAAGTCGAGGGAGAGGTCAAAGGCAAGGTGGTGGA
AGGGATCGAGAACAATATGAACGAGGAAGAGAAGTATAACAAGGATAACAAAGACAAAGAGAACCAGATC
AACAGCAACGGCCAGGACGAGAACACCGAGTTCCAGGAAAACGACAACAACGACGCCGTGATCATGAAGT
ACACCGGCGCGCCGTCGACCTCCATCACGGCCTATAAGAGTGAGGGGGAGTCAGCGGAGTTCTCCTTCCC
ACTCAACCTTGGAGAGGAAAGCCTGCAGGGAGAGTTGAGATGGAAGGCAGAGAAGGCTCCTTCTTCCCAG
TCCTGGATCACCTTCTCCCTAAAGAACCAAAAGGTGTCTGTGCAGAAGTCTACTAGCAACCCCAAGTTCC
AGCTGTCCGAAACGCTCCCACTCACCCTTCAGATACCCCAGGTCTCCCTTCAGTTTGCTGGTTCTGGCAA
CCTGACCCTGACTCTGGACAGAGGGATACTGTATCAGGAAGTGAACCTGGTGGTGATGAAAGTGACTCAG
CCCGACAGCAACACTTTGACCTGTGAGGTGATGGGACCCACCTCACCCAAGATGAGACTGATCTTGAAGC
AGGAGAATCAGGAGGCCAGGGTCTCCAGGCAGGAGAAAGTGATTCAAGTGCAGGCCCCTGAAGCAGGGGT
GTGGCAATGTCTACTGAGTGAAGGTGAAGAGGTCAAGATGGACTCCAAGATCCAGGTTTTATCCAAAGGG
TTGAATTCCGGCGGCGGCTCCGGAGGCGGTACCGGTGGCGGCGACCTAGCCCCACAGATGCTTCGAGAAC
TCCAGGAGACTAATGCGGCGCTGCAAGACGTGAGAGAGCTCTTGCGACAGCAGGTCAAGGAGATCACCTT
CCTGAAGAATACGGTGATGGAATGTGACGCCTGCGGTCTAGACAGAAACCTGCCTCCACTAGCACCTCTG
GGCCCACACCCAGAAACGCTGGTGAAAGTAAAAGATGCTGAAGATCAGTTGGGTGCACGAGTGGGTTACA
TCGAACTGGATCTCAACAGCGGTAAGATCCTTGAGAGTTTTCGCCCCGAAGAACGTTTTCCAATGATGAG
CACTTTTAAAGTTCTGCTATGTGGCGCGGTATTATCCCGTATTGACGCCGGGCAAGAGCAACTCGGTCGC
CGCATACACTATTCTCAGAATGACTTGGTTGAGTACTCACCAGTCACAGAAAAGCATCTTACGGATGGCA
TGACAGTAAGAGAATTATGCAGTGCTGCCATAACCATGAGTGATAACACTGCGGCCAACTTACTTCTGAC
AACGATCGGAGGACCGAAGGAGCTAACCGCTTTTTTGCACAACATGGGGGATCATGTAACTCGCCTTGAT
CGTTGGGAACCGGAGCTGAATGAAGCCATACCAAACGACGAGCGTGACACCACGATGCCTGTAGCAATGG
CAACAACGTTGCGCAAACTATTAACTGGCGAACTACTTACTCTAGCTTCCCGGCAACAATTAATAGACTG
GATGGAGGCGGATAAAGTTGCAGGACCACTTCTGCGCTCGGCCCTTCCGGCTGGCTGGTTTATTGCTGAT
AAATCTGGAGCCGGTGAGCGTGGGTCTCGCGGTATCATTGCAGCACTGGGGCCAGATGGTAAGCCCTCCC
GTATCGTAGTTATCTACACGACGGGGAGTCAGGCAACTATGGATGAACGAAATAGACAGATCGCTGAGAT
AGGTGCCTCACTGATTAAGCATTGGGGCCCTGACTACAAAGACCATGACGGTGATTATAAAGATCATGAC
ATCGATTACAAGGATGACGATGACAAGGGCCCTCACCACCACCATCACCACTAATAATAAGGATCCCCCG
ACCTCGACCTCTGGCTAATAAAGGAAATTTATTTTCATTGCAATAGTGTGTTGGAATTTTTTGTGTCTCT
CACTCGGAAGGACATATGGGAGGGCAAATCATTTGGTCGAGATCCCTCGGAGATCTCTAGCTAGAGGATC
GATCCCCGCCCCGGACGAACTAAACCTGACTACGACATCTCTGCCCCTTCTTCGCGGGGCAGTGCATGTA
ATCCCTTCAGTTGGTTGGTACAACTTGCCAACTGGGCCCTGTTCCACATGTGACACGGGGGGGGACCAAA
CACAAAGGGGTTCTCTGACTGTAGTTGACATCCTTATAAATGGATGTGCACATTTGCCAACACTGAGTGG
CTTTCATCCTGGAGCAGACTTTGCAGTCTGTGGACTGCAACACAACATTGCCTTTATGTGTAACTCTTGG
CTGAAGCTCTTACACCAATGCTGGGGGACATGTACCTCCCAGGGGCCCAGGAAGACTACGGGAGGCTACA
CCAACGTCAATCAGAGGGGCCTGTGTAGCTACCGATAAGCGGACCCTCAAGAGGGCATTAGCAATAGTGT
TTATAAGGCCCCCTTGTTAACCCTAAACGGGTAGCATATGCTTCCCGGGTAGTAGTATATACTATCCAGA
CTAACCCTAATTCAATAGCATATGTTACCCAACGGGAAGCATATGCTATCGAATTAGGGTTAGTAAAAGG
GTCCTAAGGAACAGCGATATCTCCCACCCCATGAGCTGTCACGGTTTTATTTACATGGGGTCAGGATTCC
ACGAGGGTAGTGAACCATTTTAGTCACAAGGGCAGTGGCTGAAGATCAAGGAGCGGGCAGTGAACTCTCC
TGAATCTTCGCCTGCTTCTTCATTCTCCTTCGTTTAGCTAATAGAATAACTGCTGAGTTGTGAACAGTAA
GGTGTATGTGAGGTGCTCGAAAACAAGGTTTCAGGTGACGCCCCCAGAATAAAATTTGGACGGGGGGTTC
AGTGGTGGCATTGTGCTATGACACCAATATAACCCTCACAAACCCCTTGGGCAATAAATACTAGTGTAGG
AATGAAACATTCTGAATATCTTTAACAATAGAAATCCATGGGGTGGGGACAAGCCGTAAAGACTGGATGT
CCATCTCACACGAATTTATGGCTATGGGCAACACATAATCCTAGTGCAATATGATACTGGGGTTATTAAG
ATGTGTCCCAGGCAGGGACCAAGACAGGTGAACCATGTTGTTACACTCTATTTGTAACAAGGGGAAAGAG
AGTGGACGCCGACAGCAGCGGACTCCACTGGTTGTCTCTAACACCCCCGAAAATTAAACGGGGCTCCACG
CCAATGGGGCCCATAAACAAAGACAAGTGGCCACTCTTTTTTTTGAAATTGTGGAGTGGGGGCACGCGTC
AGCCCCCACACGCCGCCCTGCGGTTTTGGACTGTAAAATAAGGGTGTAATAACTTGGCTGATTGTAACCC
CGCTAACCACTGCGGTCAAACCACTTGCCCACAAAACCACTAATGGCACCCCGGGGAATACCTGCATAAG
TAGGTGGGCGGGCCAAGATAGGGGCGCGATTGCTGCGATCTGGAGGACAAATTACACACACTTGCGCCTG
AGCGCCAAGCACAGGGTTGTTGGTCCTCATATTCACGAGGTCGCTGAGAGCACGGTGGGCTAATGTTGCC
ATGGGTAGCATATACTACCCAAATATCTGGATAGCATATGCTATCCTAATCTATATCTGGGTAGCATAGG
CTATCCTAATCTATATCTGGGTAGCATATGCTATCCTAATCTATATCTGGGTAGTATATGCTATCCTAAT
TTATATCTGGGTAGCATAGGCTATCCTAATCTATATCTGGGTAGCATATGCTATCCTAATCTATATCTGG
GTAGTATATGCTATCCTAATCTGTATCCGGGTAGCATATGCTATCCTAATAGAGATTAGGGTAGTATATG
CTATCCTAATTTATATCTGGGTAGCATATACTACCCAAATATCTGGATAGCATATGCTATCCTAATCTAT
ATCTGGGTAGCATATGCTATCCTAATCTATATCTGGGTAGCATAGGCTATCCTAATCTATATCTGGGTAG
CATATGCTATCCTAATCTATATCTGGGTAGTATATGCTATCCTAATTTATATCTGGGTAGCATAGGCTAT
CCTAATCTATATCTGGGTAGCATATGCTATCCTAATCTATATCTGGGTAGTATATGCTATCCTAATCTGT
ATCCGGGTAGCATATGCTATCCTCATGATAAGCTGTCAAACATGAGAATTTTCTTGAAGACGAAAGGGCC
TCGTGATACGCCTATTTTTATAGGTTAATGTCATGATAATAATGGTTTCTTAGACGTCAGGTGGCACTTT
TCGGGGAAATGTGCGCGGAACCCCTATTTGTTTATTTTTCTAAATACATTCAAATATGTATCCGCTCATG
AGACAATAACCCTGATAAATGCTTCAATAATATTGAAAAAGGAAGAGTATGAGTATTCAACATTTCCGTG
TCGCCCTTATTCCCTTTTTTGCGGCATTTTGCCTTCCTGTTTTTGCTCACCCAGAAACGCTGGTGAAAGT
AAAAGATGCTGAAGATCAGTTGGGTGCACGAGTGGGTTACATCGAACTGGATCTCAACAGCGGTAAGATC
CTTGAGAGTTTTCGCCCCGAAGAACGTTTTCCAATGATGAGCACTTTTAAAGTTCTGCTATGTGGCGCGG
TATTATCCCGTGTTGACGCCGGGCAAGAGCAACTCGGTCGCCGCATACACTATTCTCAGAATGACTTGGT
TGAGTACTCACCAGTCACAGAAAAGCATCTTACGGATGGCATGACAGTAAGAGAATTATGCAGTGCTGCC
ATAACCATGAGTGATAACACTGCGGCCAACTTACTTCTGACAACGATCGGAGGACCGAAGGAGCTAACCG
CTTTTTTGCACAACATGGGGGATCATGTAACTCGCCTTGATCGTTGGGAACCGGAGCTGAATGAAGCCAT
ACCAAACGACGAGCGTGACACCACGATGCCTGCAGCAATGGCAACAACGTTGCGCAAACTATTAACTGGC
GAACTACTTACTCTAGCTTCCCGGCAACAATTAATAGACTGGATGGAGGCGGATAAAGTTGCAGGACCAC
TTCTGCGCTCGGCCCTTCCGGCTGGCTGGTTTATTGCTGATAAATCTGGAGCCGGTGAGCGTGGGTCTCG
CGGTATCATTGCAGCACTGGGGCCAGATGGTAAGCCCTCCCGTATCGTAGTTATCTACACGACGGGGAGT
CAGGCAACTATGGATGAACGAAATAGACAGATCGCTGAGATAGGTGCCTCACTGATTAAGCATTGGTAAC
TGTCAGACCAAGTTTACTCATATATACTTTAGATTGATTTAAAACTTCATTTTTAATTTAAAAGGATCTA
GGTGAAGATCCTTTTTGATAATCTCATGACCAAAATCCCTTAACGTGAGTTTTCGTTCCACTGAGCGTCA
GACCCCGTAGAAAAGATCAAAGGATCTTCTTGAGATCCTTTTTTTCTGCGCGTAATCTGCTGCTTGCAAA
CAAAAAAACCACCGCTACCAGCGGTGGTTTGTTTGCCGGATCAAGAGCTACCAACTCTTTTTCCGAAGGT
AACTGGCTTCAGCAGAGCGCAGATACCAAATACTGTTCTTCTAGTGTAGCCGTAGTTAGGCCACCACTTC
AAGAACTCTGTAGCACCGCCTACATACCTCGCTCTGCTAATCCTGTTACCAGTGGCTGCTGCCAGTGGCG
ATAAGTCGTGTCTTACCGGGTTGGACTCAAGACGATAGTTACCGGATAAGGCGCAGCGGTCGGGCTGAAC
GGGGGGTTCGTGCACACAGCCCAGCTTGGAGCGAACGACCTACACCGAACTGAGATACCTACAGCGTGAG
CTATGAGAAAGCGCCACGCTTCCCGAAGGGAGAAAGGCGGACAGGTATCCGGTAAGCGGCAGGGTCGGAA
CAGGAGAGCGCACGAGGGAGCTTCCAGGGGGAAACGCCTGGTATCTTTATAGTCCTGTCGGGTTTCGCCA
CCTCTGACTTGAGCGTCGATTTTTGTGATGCTCGTCAGGGGGGCGGAGCCTATGGAAAAACGCCAGCAAC
GCGGCCTTTTTACGGTTCCTGGCCTTTTGCTGGCCTTTTGCTCACATGTTCTTTCCTGCGTTATCCCCTG
ATTCTGTGGATAACCGTATTACCGCCTTTGAGTGAGCTGATACCGCTCGCCGCAGCCGAACGACCGAGCG
CAGCGAGTCAGTGAGCGAGGAAGCGGAAGAGCGCCCAATACGCAAACCGCCTCTCCCCGCGCGTTGGCCG
ATTCATTAATGCAGCTGGCACGACAGGTTTCCCGACTGGAAAGCGGGCAGTGAGCGCAACGCAATTAATG
TGAGTTAGCTCACTCATTAGGCACCCCAGGCTTTACACTTTATGCTTCCGGCTCGTATGTTGTGTGGAAT
TGTGAGCGGATAACAATTTCACACAGGAAACAGCTATGACCATGATTACGCCAAGCTCTAGCTAGAGGTC
GACCAATTCTCATGTTTGACAGCTTATCATCGCAGATCCGGGCAACGTTGTTGCCATTGCTGCAGGCGCA
GAACTGGTAGGTATGGAAGATCTATACATTGAATCAATATTGGCAATTAGCCATATTAGTCATTGGTTAT
ATAGCATAAATCAATATTGGCTATTGGCCATTGCATACGTTGTATCTATATCATAATATGTACATTTATA
TTGGCTCATGTCCAATATGACCGCCATGTTGACATTGATTATTGACTAGTTATTAATAGTAATCAATTAC
GGGGTCATTAGTTCATAGCCCATATATGGAGTTCCGCGTTACATAACTTACGGTAAATGGCCCGCCTGGC
TGACCGCCCAACGACCCCCGCCCATTGACGTCAATAATGACGTATGTTCCCATAGTAACGCCAATAGGGA
CTTTCCATTGACGTCAATGGGTGGAGTATTTACGGTAAACTGCCCACTTGGCAGTACATCAAGTGTATCA
TATGCCAAGTCCGCCCCCTATTGACGTCAATGACGGTAAATGGCCCGCCTGGCATTATGCCCAGTACATG
ACCTTACGGGACTTTCCTACTTGGCAGTACATCTACGTATTAGTCATCGCTATTACCATGGTGATGCGGT
TTTGGCAGTACACCAATGGGCGTGGATAGCGGTTTGACTCACGGGGATTTCCAAGTCTCCACCCCATTGA
CGTCAATGGGAGTTTGTTTTGGCACCAAAATCAACGGGACTTTCCAAAATGTCGTAATAACCCCGCCCCG
TTGACGCAAATGGGCGGTAGGCGTGTACGGTGGGAGGTCTATATAAGCAGAGCTCGTTTAGTGAACCGTC
AGATCCTCACTCTCTTCCGCATCGCTGTCTGCGAGGGCCAGCTGTTGGGCTCGCGGTTGAGGACAAACTC
TTCGCGGTCTTTCCAGTACTCTTGGATCGGAAACCCGTCGGCCTCCGAACGGTACTCCGCCACCGAGGGA
CCTGAGCGAGTCCGCATCGACCGGATCGGAAAACCT
Features (pLannotate 1.2.2; 21 found; start..end, strand, type, name):
    184..273     +  intron         chimeric intron (fragment): chimera between introns from adenovirus and immunoglobulin heavy chain genes
    292..338     +  CDS            IgH signal sequence (fragment): signal sequence from the mouse immunoglobulin heavy chain variable region
   1336..1896    +  CDS            Cd4 (fragment): CD4_RAT - Experimental evidence at protein level: Swiss-Prot protein existence level 1. Integral membrane glycoprotein that plays an essential role in the immune response and serves multiple functions in responses against both external and internal offenses. In T-cells, functions primarily as a coreceptor for MHC class II molecule:peptide complex. The antigens presented by class II peptides are derived from extracellular proteins while class I peptides are derived from cytosolic proteins. Interacts simultaneously with the T-cell receptor (TCR) and the MHC class II presented by antigen presenti
   1933..2100    +  CDS            COMP (fragment): COMP_HUMAN - Experimental evidence at protein level: Swiss-Prot protein existence level 1. May play a role in the structural integrity of cartilage via its interaction with other extracellular matrix proteins such as the collagens and fibronectin. Can mediate the interaction of chondrocytes with the cartilage extracellular matrix through interaction with cell surface integrin receptors. Could play a role in the pathogenesis of osteoarthritis. Potent suppressor of apoptosis in both primary chondrocytes and transformed cells. Suppresses apoptosis by blocking the activation of caspase-3 and by in
   2108..2895    +  CDS            bla(M) (fragment): β-lactamase lacking the signal sequence; bla(M); allows cytosolic expression of β-lactamase
   2902..2967    +  CDS            3xFLAG: three tandem FLAG® epitope tags, followed by an enterokinase cleavage site
   3027..3082    +  polyA_signal   β-globin poly(A) signal: rabbit β-globin polyadenylation signal (Gil and Proudfoot, 1987)
   3596..5277    -  rep_origin     oriP (fragment): Epstein-Barr virus oriP replication origin (Yates et al., 2000)
   5404..5508    +  promoter       AmpR promoter: bla
   5509..6369    +  CDS            AmpR: β-lactamase; bla; confers resistance to ampicillin, carbenicillin, and related antibiotics
   6540..7128    +  rep_origin     ori: high-copy-number ColE1/pMB1/pBR322/pUC origin of replication
   7311..7403    +  CDS            lacI (fragment): lac repressor; lacI; The lac repressor binds to the lac operator to inhibit transcription in E. coli. This inhibition can be relieved by adding lactose or isopropyl-β-D-thiogalactopyranoside (IPTG).
   7416..7437    +  protein_bind   CAP binding site: CAP binding activates transcription in the presence of cAMP. E. coli catabolite activator protein
   7452..7482    +  promoter       lac promoter: promoter for the E. coli lac operon
   7490..7506    +  protein_bind   lac operator: The lac repressor binds to the lac operator to inhibit transcription in E. coli. This inhibition can be relieved by adding lactose or isopropyl-β-D-thiogalactopyranoside (IPTG). lac repressor encoded by lacI
   7576..7592    +  promoter       tet promoter (fragment): E. coli promoter for tetracycline efflux protein gene
   7602..7627    -  CDS            bla(M) (fragment): β-lactamase lacking the signal sequence; bla(M); allows cytosolic expression of β-lactamase
   7801..8180    +  enhancer       CMV enhancer: human cytomegalovirus immediate early enhancer
   8182..8381    +  promoter       CMV promoter: human cytomegalovirus (CMV) immediate early promoter
   8449..8487    +  misc_feature   Ad SA (fragment): adenovirus major late transcript splice acceptor (Friedrich and Soriano, 1991)
   8520..153     -  CDS            PTP (fragment) (across the origin): TERM_ADE02 - Experimental evidence at protein level: Swiss-Prot protein existence level 1. Protein covalently bound to the viral DNA that acts as a primer for viral genomic replication by DNA strand displacement. Assembles on the viral origin of replication in an initiation complex with viral polymerase, DBP, host NFIA and host POU2F1/OCT1. During initiation, the polymerase covalently couples the first dCTP with Ser- 580 of pTP. The terminal protein stimulates the template activity over 20 fold compared to protein-free templates. Neo-synthesized viral genomes are linked to two preterminal prot
