[The description below was written by a language model from this plasmid's Addgene catalogue record and pLannotate feature annotations shown in this document.]
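Description:
PF3D7_0511400-COMP-blac-flag-his is a mammalian expression plasmid built on the pTT3 backbone for secreted production of a recombinant Plasmodium falciparum protein ectodomain. It is propagated in E. coli through a high-copy ColE1/pUC-type origin with ampicillin selection. It also carries an Epstein-Barr virus oriP fragment, which allows episomal maintenance in cells that supply EBNA1. Expression is driven by the CMV immediate-early enhancer and promoter. Adenovirus-derived leader and splice elements and a chimeric intron lie upstream of the coding region, and a rabbit β-globin polyadenylation signal terminates the transcript. The annotated hit to adenovirus terminal protein on the opposite strand most likely reflects this adenoviral leader sequence rather than an expressed gene. The two sequence records, depositor and NGS, differ by only two nucleotides in length and give the same feature map.

The 918 bp insert is a synthetic sequence encoding the full-length ectodomain of the conserved Plasmodium protein PF3D7_0511400, cloned between retained NotI and AscI sites. All N-linked glycosylation sequons (NXT/S) were changed to NXA, so mammalian cells do not add glycans that the parasite protein would lack. An exogenous mouse immunoglobulin heavy chain signal peptide directs secretion. Downstream, the ectodomain is fused in frame to rat Cd4 domains 3 and 4, the COMP coiled-coil pentamerisation domain, a signal-less β-lactamase, a triple FLAG tag and a 6xHis tag (the His tag is listed in the catalogue but not annotated in the feature tables). Pentamerisation raises binding avidity, and β-lactamase can serve as an enzymatic reporter. This design suits use as a multivalent probe for detecting weak extracellular protein interactions, in line with the associated study of sporozoite membrane protein interactions.
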