Addgene plasmid #110974: PF3D7_0511400-COMP-blac-flag-his
Purpose: Expresses pentamerised full-length protein ectodomain with no N-linked glycans in mammalian cells. Contains a C-terminal rat Cd4 d3+4 tag, COMP pentamerisation domain, flag- and 6xHis tags.
Depositing lab: Gavin Wright. Depositing organization: Wellcome Sanger Institute. Publication: Systematic Identification of Plasmodium Falciparum Sporozoite Membrane Protein Interactions Reveals an Essential Role for the p24 Complex in Host Infection. Knockel J, Dundas K, Yang ASP, Galaway F, Metcalf T, Gemert GV, Sauerwein RW, Rayner JC, Billker O, Wright GJ. Mol Cell Proteomics. 2021;20:100038. doi: 10.1074/mcp.RA120.002432. Epub 2021 Jan 27. PubMed 33515807.
Backbone
  Vector backbone: pTT3
  Backbone manufacturer: pTT3 was obtained from Yves Durocher, National Research Council of Canada-Biotechnology Research Institute
  Backbone size w/o insert (bp): 7661
  Vector type: Mammalian Expression
Growth in bacteria
  Bacterial resistance: Ampicillin, 100 μg/mL
  Growth temperature: 37°C
  Growth strain: DH5alpha
  Copy number: Unknown
Gene/Insert
  Gene/Insert name: conserved Plasmodium protein (alt name: PF3D7_0511400)
  Species: Synthetic
  Insert size (bp): 918
  Mutation: All NXT/S sites mutated to NXA, where X is any amino acid except Proline
  Entrez Gene: PF3D7_0511400 (a.k.a. PF3D7_0511400, PFE0565w)
  Promoter: CMV
  Tag / fusion protein: Exogenous signal peptide of mouse origin (N terminal on insert); rat Cd4d3+4, beta-lactamase, triple FLAG tag, 6xHis tag (C terminal on insert)
  Cloning method: Restriction Enzyme; 5′ cloning site Not1 (not destroyed); 3′ cloning site Asc1 (not destroyed)
Terms and licenses: Academic/Nonprofit Terms; Industry Terms: Not Available to Industry
How to cite: PF3D7_0511400-COMP-blac-flag-his was a gift from Gavin Wright (Addgene plasmid # 110974 ; http://n2t.net/addgene:110974 ; RRID:Addgene_110974)
